Addgene plasmid #186468: pQCXIP GFP-MOSPD2 RD/LD
Purpose: Expression of human MOSPD2 (mutant R404D/L406D, unable to bind FFAT motifs) fused to EGFP in mammalian cells
Depositing lab: Catherine Tomasetto. Depositing organization: Institut de Genetique et de Biologie Moleculaire et Cellulaire (IGBMC). Publication: Identification of MOSPD2, a novel scaffold for endoplasmic reticulum membrane contact sites. Di Mattia T, Wilhelm LP, Ikhlef S, Wendling C, Spehner D, Nomine Y, Giordano F, Mathelin C, Drin G, Tomasetto C, Alpy F. EMBO Rep. 2018 Jul;19(7). pii: embr.201745453. doi: 10.15252/embr.201745453. Epub 2018 Jun 1. PubMed 29858488.
Backbone
  Vector backbone: pQCXIP
  Backbone manufacturer: Clontech
  Backbone size w/o insert (bp): 7181
  Total vector size (bp): 9459
  Vector type: Mammalian Expression, Retroviral
  Selectable markers: Puromycin
Growth in bacteria
  Bacterial resistance: Ampicillin, 100 μg/mL
  Growth temperature: 37°C
  Growth strain: NEB Stable
  Copy number: High Copy
Gene/Insert
  Gene/Insert name: MOSPD2 motile sperm domain containing 2
  Species: H. sapiens (human)
  Insert size (bp): 1554
  Mutation: R404D/L406D (mutant unable to bind FFAT motifs)
  GenBank ID: NM_152581
  Entrez Gene: MOSPD2
  Tag / fusion protein: EGFP (N terminal on insert)
Terms and licenses: Academic/Nonprofit Terms; Industry Terms: Not Available to Industry
How to cite: pQCXIP GFP-MOSPD2 RD/LD was a gift from Catherine Tomasetto (Addgene plasmid # 186468 ; http://n2t.net/addgene:186468 ; RRID:Addgene_186468)
