[The description below was written by a language model from this plasmid's Addgene catalogue record and pLannotate feature annotations shown in this document.]
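Description:
pQCXIP GFP-MOSPD2 RD/LD is a 9.5 kb self-inactivating gammaretroviral expression plasmid built on the Clontech pQCXIP backbone, intended for transient expression or stable retroviral transduction of mammalian cells. It is propagated in E. coli through a high-copy ColE1/pUC-type origin with ampicillin selection (AmpR under its own bla promoter). The viral portion begins with a hybrid 5' element in which a CMV enhancer/promoter is placed ahead of a truncated murine sarcoma virus LTR, which drives production of genomic RNA in packaging cells. This is followed by a Ψ packaging signal and a truncated, start-codon-less gag segment that aids encapsidation. The 3' LTR carries a U3 deletion, so after reverse transcription and integration the viral promoter is inactivated and transcription depends on the internal promoter.

That internal cassette is a bicistronic unit driven by the CMV immediate-early enhancer/promoter. The first cistron encodes EGFP fused, through a short stretch of polylinker sequence, to the N terminus of human MOSPD2 (motile sperm domain containing 2), an endoplasmic reticulum-anchored receptor that tethers other organelles by binding FFAT motifs in partner proteins. The insert carries the R404D/L406D substitutions, which abolish FFAT motif binding. An EMCV IRES downstream links translation of puromycin N-acetyltransferase to the same transcript, so puromycin-resistant cells should also express the fusion. Several short annotated fragments (β-actin promoter, dmpM, Mos, env, rop, bom) appear to be backbone remnants or incidental matches rather than functional parts. The construct serves as a fluorescent, binding-deficient counterpart to wild-type MOSPD2 in studies of ER membrane contact sites.
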