Features (pLannotate 1.2.2; 24 found; start..end, strand, type, name):
    305..508     +  promoter       CMV promoter: human cytomegalovirus (CMV) immediate early promoter
    509..684     +  LTR            5' LTR (truncated): truncated long terminal repeat from Moloney murine sarcoma virus
    806..1080    +  misc_feature   MESV Ψ (fragment): packaging signal of murine embryonic stem cell virus
   1147..1563    +  CDS            gag (truncated): truncated Moloney murine leukemia virus (MMLV) gag gene lacking the start codon
   1600..1903    +  enhancer       CMV enhancer: human cytomegalovirus immediate early enhancer
   1904..2107    +  promoter       CMV promoter: human cytomegalovirus (CMV) immediate early promoter
   2245..2961    +  CDS            EGFP: EGFP is a basic (constitutively fluorescent) green fluorescent protein published in 1996, derived from Aequorea victoria. It is reported to be a rapidly-maturing weak dimer with moderate acid sensitivity.
   2962..3001    +  misc_feature   MCS (fragment): multiple cloning site
   2998..4548    +  CDS            MOSPD2: MSPD2_HUMAN - Experimental evidence at protein level: Swiss-Prot protein existence level 1. Endoplasmic reticulum-anchored receptor which modulates interorganelle contacts by interacting with other organelle-bound proteins via their FFAT motif (PubMed:29858488). Might have a more important role in endoplasmic reticulum and endosomes contacts (PubMed:29858488). Promotes migration of primary monocytes and neutrophils, in response to various chemokines (PubMed:28137892). From Homo sapiens (Human).
   4565..4585    -  promoter       chicken β-actin promoter (fragment): contains a 21-bp deletion relative to the standard chicken β-actin promoter
   4693..5155    +  misc_feature   IRES: internal ribosome entry site (IRES) of the encephalomyocarditis virus (EMCV)
   5188..5787    +  CDS            PuroR: puromycin N-acetyltransferase; pac from Streptomyces alboniger; confers resistance to puromycin
   5837..5902    +  CDS            dmpM (fragment): DMPM_STRAD - Protein inferred from homology: Swiss-Prot protein existence level 3. From Streptomyces alboniger.
   5915..5986    +  CDS            Mos (fragment): MOS_MOUSE - Experimental evidence at transcript level: Swiss-Prot protein existence level 2. From Mus musculus (Mouse).
   6019..6119    +  CDS            env (fragment): murine leukemia virus gPr80 envelope polyprotein precursor; env; proteolytically cleaved into gp70SU and p15TM subunits
   6161..6586    +  LTR            3' LTR (ΔU3): self-inactivating 3' long terminal repeat (LTR) from Moloney murine leukemia virus
   6655..6695    +  CDS            rop (fragment): Rop protein, which maintains plasmids at low copy number; rop
   6797..6835    +  misc_feature   bom (fragment): basis of mobility region from pBR322
   6852..7181    +  promoter       SV40 promoter: SV40 enhancer and early promoter
   7187..7288    +  misc_feature   bom (fragment): basis of mobility region from pBR322
   7474..8062    -  rep_origin     ori: high-copy-number ColE1/pMB1/pBR322/pUC origin of replication
   8233..9093    -  CDS            AmpR: β-lactamase; bla; confers resistance to ampicillin, carbenicillin, and related antibiotics
   9094..9198    -  promoter       AmpR promoter: bla
   9384..304     +  enhancer       CMV enhancer (across the origin): human cytomegalovirus immediate early enhancer
>Addgene plasmid #186468 | pQCXIP GFP-MOSPD2 RD/LD | addgene full sequence | sequence record 366060 | Addgene NGS Result
CGTTACATAACTTACGGTAAATGGCCCGCCTGGCTGACCGCCCAACGACCCCCGCCCATTGACGTCAATA
ATGACGTATGTTCCCATAGTAACGCCAATAGGGACTTTCCATTGACGTCAATGGGTGGAGTATTTACGGT
AAACTGCCCACTTGGCAGTACATCAAGTGTATCATATGCCAAGTACGCCCCCTATTGACGTCAATGACGG
TAAATGGCCCGCCTGGCATTATGCCCAGTACATGACCTTATGGGACTTTCCTACTTGGCAGTACATCTAC
GTATTAGTCATCGCTATTACCATGGTGATGCGGTTTTGGCAGTACATCAATGGGCGTGGATAGCGGTTTG
ACTCACGGGGATTTCCAAGTCTCCACCCCATTGACGTCAATGGGAGTTTGTTTTGGCACCAAAATCAACG
GGACTTTCCAAAATGTCGTAACAACTCCGCCCCATTGACGCAAATGGGCGGTAGGCGTGTACGGTGGGAG
GTCTATATAAGCAGAGCTCAATAAAAGAGCCCACAACCCCTCACTCGGCGCGCCAGTCTTCCGATAGACT
GCGTCGCCCGGGTACCCGTATTCCCAATAAAGCCTCTTGCTGTTTGCATCCGAATCGTGGTCTCGCTGTT
CCTTGGGAGGGTCTCCTCTGAGTGATTGACTACCCACGACGGGGGTCTTTCATTTGGGGGCTCGTCCGGG
ATTTGGAGACCCCTGCCCAGGGACCACCGACCCACCACCGGGAGGTAAGCTGGCCAGCAACTTATCTGTG
TCTGTCCGATTGTCTAGTGTCTATGTTTGATGTTATGCGCCTGCGTCTGTACTAGTTAGCTAACTAGCTC
TGTATCTGGCGGACCCGTGGTGGAACTGACGAGTTCTGAACACCCGGCCGCAACCCTGGGAGACGTCCCA
GGGACTTTGGGGGCCGTTTTTGTGGCCCGACCTGAGGAAGGGAGTCGATGTGGAATCCGACCCCGTCAGG
ATATGTGGTTCTGGTAGGAGACGAGAACCTAAAACAGTTCCCGCCTCCGTCTGAATTTTTGCTTTCGGTT
TGGAACCGAAGCCGCGCGTCTTGTCTGCTGCAGCGCTGCAGCATCGTTCTGTGTTGTCTCTGTCTGACTG
TGTTTCTGTATTTGTCTGAAAATTAGGGCCAGACTGTTACCACTCCCTTAAGTTTGACCTTAGGTCACTG
GAAAGATGTCGAGCGGATCGCTCACAACCAGTCGGTAGATGTCAAGAAGAGACGTTGGGTTACCTTCTGC
TCTGCAGAATGGCCAACCTTTAACGTCGGATGGCCGCGAGACGGCACCTTTAACCGAGACCTCATCACCC
AGGTTAAGATCAAGGTCTTTTCACCTGGCCCGCATGGACACCCAGACCAGGTCCCCTACATCGTGACCTG
GGAAGCCTTGGCTTTTGACCCCCCTCCCTGGGTCAAGCCCTTTGTACACCCTAAGCCTCCGCCTCCTCTT
CCTCCATCCGCCCCGTCTCTCCCCCTTGAACCTCCTCGTTCGACCCCGCCTCGATCCTCCCTTTATCCAG
CCCTCACTCCTTCTCTAGGCGCCGGAATTGAAGATCTGGGGGATCGATCCTCTAGAGTCCGTTACATAAC
TTACGGTAAATGGCCCGCCTGGCTGACCGCCCAACGACCCCCGCCCATTGACGTCAATAATGACGTATGT
TCCCATAGTAACGCCAATAGGGACTTTCCATTGACGTCAATGGGTGGAGTATTTACGGTAAACTGCCCAC
TTGGCAGTACATCAAGTGTATCATATGCCAAGTACGCCCCCTATTGACGTCAATGACGGTAAATGGCCCG
CCTGGCATTATGCCCAGTACATGACCTTATGGGACTTTCCTACTTGGCAGTACATCTACGTATTAGTCAT
CGCTATTACCATGGTGATGCGGTTTTGGCAGTACATCAATGGGCGTGGATAGCGGTTTGACTCACGGGGA
TTTCCAAGTCTCCACCCCATTGACGTCAATGGGAGTTTGTTTTGGCACCAAAATCAACGGGACTTTCCAA
AATGTCGTAACAACTCCGCCCCATTGACGCAAATGGGCGGTAGGCGTGTACGGTGGGAGGTCTATATAAG
CAGAGCTCGTTTAGTGAACCGTCAGATCGCCTGGAGACGCCATCCACGCTGTTTTGACCTCCATAGAAGA
CACCGGGACCGATCCAGCCTCCGCGGCCGGGAACGGTGCATTGGAACGGACCTGCAGGAATTGATCCGCG
GCCGATGGTGAGCAAGGGCGAGGAGCTGTTCACCGGGGTGGTGCCCATCCTGGTCGAGCTGGACGGCGAC
GTAAACGGCCACAAGTTCAGCGTGTCCGGCGAGGGCGAGGGCGATGCCACCTACGGCAAGCTGACCCTGA
AGTTCATCTGCACCACCGGCAAGCTGCCCGTGCCCTGGCCCACCCTCGTGACCACCCTGACCTACGGCGT
GCAGTGCTTCAGCCGCTACCCCGACCACATGAAGCAGCACGACTTCTTCAAGTCCGCCATGCCCGAAGGC
TACGTCCAGGAGCGCACCATCTTCTTCAAGGACGACGGCAACTACAAGACCCGCGCCGAGGTGAAGTTCG
AGGGCGACACCCTGGTGAACCGCATCGAGCTGAAGGGCATCGACTTCAAGGAGGACGGCAACATCCTGGG
GCACAAGCTGGAGTACAACTACAACAGCCACAACGTCTATATCATGGCCGACAAGCAGAAGAACGGCATC
AAGGTGAACTTCAAGATCCGCCACAACATCGAGGACGGCAGCGTGCAGCTCGCCGACCACTACCAGCAGA
ACACCCCCATCGGCGACGGCCCCGTGCTGCTGCCCGACAACCACTACCTGAGCACCCAGTCCGCCCTGAG
CAAAGACCCCAACGAGAAGCGCGATCACATGGTCCTGCTGGAGTTCGTGACCGCCGCCGGGATCACTCTC
GGCATGGACGAGCTGTACAAGTCCGGACTCAGATCTCGAGCTCAAGCTTCGAATTCTGCAGAGAATCACG
CCCAGAATAAAGCCAAGCTCATCTCTGAGACCCGGAGGAGGTTCGAAGCTGAGTATGTGACAGATAAGTC
AGATAAATATGATGCACGTGATGTTGAAAGGCTACAACAAGATGATAACTGGGTTGAAAGTTACTTATCT
TGGAGACATAATATTGTAGATGAAACACTGAAGATGCTCGATGAGAGTTTTCAGTGGAGGAAAGAAATTT
CTGTCAATGACCTTAATGAATCCTCCATTCCCAGATGGTTATTGGAAATTGGTGTTATTTATCTCCATGG
TTATGACAAAGAAGGTAACAAATTGTTCTGGATCAGGGTGAAGTATCATGTAAAAGACCAGAAAACCATA
TTGGACAAAAAGAAGCTCATAGCATTCTGGTTGGAACGTTATGCTAAGAGGGAAAATGGGAAACCTGTAA
CAGTGATGTTTGACCTGTCAGAAACTGGAATAAATAGCATTGACATGGACTTTGTACGCTTTATCATCAA
CTGCTTTAAGGTTTATTACCCTAAATACCTCTCAAAAATAGTGATCTTTGATATGCCTTGGTTAATGAAT
GCTGCTTTCAAAATTGTGAAAACCTGGCTTGGTCCAGAAGCAGTGAGCTTGTTGAAGTTTACAAGCAAAA
ATGAAGTCCAGGACTATGTCAGTGTAGAATACCTGCCTCCCCACATGGGTGGAACTGATCCTTTCAAGTA
TAGCTATCCACCACTAGTAGATGATGACTTCCAGACCCCACTGTGTGAGAATGGGCCTATTACCAGTGAG
GATGAAACTTCAAGTAAAGAAGACATAGAAAGTGATGGCAAAGAAACATTGGAAACAATTTCTAATGAAG
AACAAACACCTCTTCTTAAAAAGATTAACCCAACCGAATCTACTTCCAAAGCAGAAGAAAATGAAAAAGT
TGATTCAAAAGTGAAAGCTTTCAAGAAACCATTGAGTGTATTTAAAGGCCCCTTACTACACATCAGCCCA
GCAGAAGAACTGTACTTTGGAAGTACAGAATCCGGAGAGAAGAAAACCTTAATAGTGTTGACAAATGTAA
CTAAAAATATAGTGGCATTTAAGGTGAGAACAACAGCTCCAGAAAAATACAGAGTCAAGCCAAGCAATAG
CAGCTGTGACCCGGGTGCATCAGTGGATATAGTTGTGTCTCCCCATGGGGGTTTAACAGTCTCTGCCCAA
GACGATTTTGACATAATGGCTGCAGAAATGGAACAGTCATCTGGCACAGGCCCAGCAGAATTAACTCAGT
TTTGGAAAGAAGTTCCCAGAAACAAAGTGATGGAACATAGGTTAAGATGCCATACTGTTGAAAGCAGTAA
ACCAAACACTCTTACGTTAAAAGACAATGCTTTCAATATGTCAGATAAAACCAGTGAAGATATATGTCTA
CAACTCAGTCGTTTACTAGAAAGCAATAGGAAGCTTGAAGACCAAGTTCAGCGTTGTATCTGGTTCCAGC
AGCTGCTGCTTTCCTTAACAATGCTCTTGCTTGCTTTTGTCACCTCTTTCTTCTATTTATTGTACAGTTA
AGGATCCGGAATTCCGCCCCCCCCCCCCCCCCCCCTCTCCCTCCCCCCCCCCTAACGTTACTGGCCGAAG
CCGCTTGGAATAAGGCCGGTGTGCGTTTGTCTATATGTTATTTTCCACCATATTGCCGTCTTTTGGCAAT
GTGAGGGCCCGGAAACCTGGCCCTGTCTTCTTGACGAGCATTCCTAGGGGTCTTTCCCCTCTCGCCAAAG
GAATGCAAGGTCTGTTGAATGTCGTGAAGGAAGCAGTTCCTCTGGAAGCTTCTTGAAGACAAACAACGTC
TGTAGCGACCCTTTGCAGGCAGCGGAACCCCCCACCTGGCGACAGGTGCCTCTGCGGCCAAAAGCCACGT
GTATAAGATACACCTGCAAAGGCGGCACAACCCCAGTGCCACGTTGTGAGTTGGATAGTTGTGGAAAGAG
TCAAATGGCTCTCCTCAAGCGTATTCAACAAGGGGCTGAAGGATGCCCAGAAGGTACCCCATTGTATGGG
ATCTGATCTGGGGCCTCGGTGCACATGCTTTACATGTGTTTAGTCGAGGTTAAAAAAACGTCTAGGCCCC
CCGAACCACGGGGACGTGGTTTTCCTTTGAAAAACACGATGATAAGCTTGCCACAACCCACAAGGAGACG
ACCTTCCATGACCGAGTACAAGCCCACGGTGCGCCTCGCCACCCGCGACGACGTCCCCCGGGCCGTACGC
ACCCTCGCCGCCGCGTTCGCCGACTACCCCGCCACGCGCCACACCGTCGACCCGGACCGCCACATCGAGC
GGGTCACCGAGCTGCAAGAACTCTTCCTCACGCGCGTCGGGCTCGACATCGGCAAGGTGTGGGTCGCGGA
CGACGGCGCCGCGGTGGCGGTCTGGACCACGCCGGAGAGCGTCGAAGCGGGGGCGGTGTTCGCCGAGATC
GGCCCGCGCATGGCCGAGTTGAGCGGTTCCCGGCTGGCCGCGCAGCAACAGATGGAAGGCCTCCTGGCGC
CGCACCGGCCCAAGGAGCCCGCGTGGTTCCTGGCCACCGTCGGCGTCTCGCCCGACCACCAGGGCAAGGG
TCTGGGCAGCGCCGTCGTGCTCCCCGGAGTGGAGGCGGCCGAGCGCGCCGGGGTGCCCGCCTTCCTGGAG
ACCTCCGCGCCCCGCAACCTCCCCTTCTACGAGCGGCTCGGCTTCACCGTCACCGCCGACGTCGAGGTGC
CCGAAGGACCGCGCACCTGGTGCATGACCCGCAAGCCCGGTGCCTGACGCCCGCCCCACGACCCGCAGCG
CCCGACCGAAAGGAGCGCACGACCCCATGGCTCCGACCGAAGCCACCCGGGGCGGCCCCGCCGACCCCGC
ACCCGCCCCCGAGGCCCACCGACTCTAGTCGAGGGCTGCAGCGCTGCAGAGGCCGAGTGCAGAACTGCTC
CAAAGGGACCTCAAGGCTTTCCGAGGGACACTAGGCTGACTCCATCGAGCCAGTGTAGAGATAAGCTTAT
CGATTAGTCCAATTTGTTAAAGACAGGATATCAGTGGTCCAGGCTCTAGTTTTGACTCAACAATATCACC
AGCTGAAGCCTATAGAGTACGAGCCATAGATAAAATAAAAGATTTTATTTAGTCTCCAGAAAAAGGGGGG
AATGAAAGACCCCACCTGTAGGTTTGGCAAGCTAGCTTAAGTAACGCCATTTTGCAAGGCATGGAAAAAT
ACATAACTGAGAATAGAGAAGTTCAGATCAAGGTCAGGAACAGATGGAACAGGGTCGACCCTAGAGAACC
ATCAGATGTTTCCAGGGTGCCCCAAGGACCTGAAATGACCCTGTGCCTTATTTGAACTAACCAATCAGTT
CGCTTCTCGCTTCTGTTCGCGCGCTTCTGCTCCCCGAGCTCAATAAAAGAGCCCACAACCCCTCACTCGG
GGCGCCAGTCCTCCGATTGACTGAGTCGCCCGGGTACCCGTGTATCCAATAAACCCTCTTGCAGTTGCAT
CCGACTTGTGGTCTCGCTGTTCCTTGGGAGGGTCTCCTCTGAGTGATTGACTACCCGTCAGCGGGGGTCT
TTCATTTGGGGGCTCGTCCGGGATCGGGAGACCCCTGCCCAGGGACCACCGACCCACCACCGGGAGGTAA
GCTGGCTGCCTCGCGCGTTTCGGTGATGACGGTGAAAACCTCTGACACATGCAGCTCCCGGAGACGGTCA
CAGCTTGTCTGTAAGCGGATGCCGGGAGCAGACAAGCCCGTCAGGGCGCGTCAGCGGGTGTTGGCGGGTG
TCGGGGCGCAGCCATGACCCAGTCACGTAGCGATAGCGGAGTGTAGATCCGGCTGTGGAATGTGTGTCAG
TTAGGGTGTGGAAAGTCCCCAGGCTCCCCAGCAGGCAGAAGTATGCAAAGCATGCATCTCAATTAGTCAG
CAACCAGGTGTGGAAAGTCCCCAGGCTCCCCAGCAGGCAGAAGTATGCAAAGCATGCATCTCAATTAGTC
AGCAACCATAGTCCCGCCCCTAACTCCGCCCATCCCGCCCCTAACTCCGCCCAGTTCCGCCCATTCTCCG
CCCCATGGCTGACTAATTTTTTTTATTTATGCAGAGGCCGAGGCCGCCTCGGCCTCTGAGCTATTCCAGA
AGTAGTGAGGAGGCTTTTTTGGAGGCCTAGGCTTTTGCAAAAAGCTTACTGGCTTAACTATGCGGCATCA
GAGCAGATTGTACTGAGAGTGCACCATATGCGGTGTGAAATACCGCACAGATGCGTAAGGAGAAAATACC
GCATCAGGCGCTCTTCCGCTTCCTCGCTCACTGACTCGCTGCGCTCGGTCGTTCGGCTGCGGCGAGCGGT
ATCAGCTCACTCAAAGGCGGTAATACGGTTATCCACAGAATCAGGGGATAACGCAGGAAAGAACATGTGA
GCAAAAGGCCAGCAAAAGGCCAGGAACCGTAAAAAGGCCGCGTTGCTGGCGTTTTTCCATAGGCTCCGCC
CCCCTGACGAGCATCACAAAAATCGACGCTCAAGTCAGAGGTGGCGAAACCCGACAGGACTATAAAGATA
CCAGGCGTTTCCCCCTGGAAGCTCCCTCGTGCGCTCTCCTGTTCCGACCCTGCCGCTTACCGGATACCTG
TCCGCCTTTCTCCCTTCGGGAAGCGTGGCGCTTTCTCATAGCTCACGCTGTAGGTATCTCAGTTCGGTGT
AGGTCGTTCGCTCCAAGCTGGGCTGTGTGCACGAACCCCCCGTTCAGCCCGACCGCTGCGCCTTATCCGG
TAACTATCGTCTTGAGTCCAACCCGGTAAGACACGACTTATCGCCACTGGCAGCAGCCACTGGTAACAGG
ATTAGCAGAGCGAGGTATGTAGGCGGTGCTACAGAGTTCTTGAAGTGGTGGCCTAACTACGGCTACACTA
GAAGGACAGTATTTGGTATCTGCGCTCTGCTGAAGCCAGTTACCTTCGGAAAAAGAGTTGGTAGCTCTTG
ATCCGGCAAACAAACCACCGCTGGTAGCGGTGGTTTTTTTGTTTGCAAGCAGCAGATTACGCGCAGAAAA
AAAGGATCTCAAGAAGATCCTTTGATCTTTTCTACGGGGTCTGACGCTCAGTGGAACGAAAACTCACGTT
AAGGGATTTTGGTCATGAGATTATCAAAAAGGATCTTCACCTAGATCCTTTTAAATTAAAAATGAAGTTT
TAAATCAATCTAAAGTATATATGAGTAAACTTGGTCTGACAGTTACCAATGCTTAATCAGTGAGGCACCT
ATCTCAGCGATCTGTCTATTTCGTTCATCCATAGTTGCCTGACTCCCCGTCGTGTAGATAACTACGATAC
GGGAGGGCTTACCATCTGGCCCCAGTGCTGCAATGATACCGCGAGACCCACGCTCACCGGCTCCAGATTT
ATCAGCAATAAACCAGCCAGCCGGAAGGGCCGAGCGCAGAAGTGGTCCTGCAACTTTATCCGCCTCCATC
CAGTCTATTAATTGTTGCCGGGAAGCTAGAGTAAGTAGTTCGCCAGTTAATAGTTTGCGCAACGTTGTTG
CCATTGCTGCAGGCATCGTGGTGTCACGCTCGTCGTTTGGTATGGCTTCATTCAGCTCCGGTTCCCAACG
ATCAAGGCGAGTTACATGATCCCCCATGTTGTGCAAAAAAGCGGTTAGCTCCTTCGGTCCTCCGATCGTT
GTCAGAAGTAAGTTGGCCGCAGTGTTATCACTCATGGTTATGGCAGCACTGCATAATTCTCTTACTGTCA
TGCCATCCGTAAGATGCTTTTCTGTGACTGGTGAGTACTCAACCAAGTCATTCTGAGAATAGTGTATGCG
GCGACCGAGTTGCTCTTGCCCGGCGTCAACACGGGATAATACCGCGCCACATAGCAGAACTTTAAAAGTG
CTCATCATTGGAAAACGTTCTTCGGGGCGAAAACTCTCAAGGATCTTACCGCTGTTGAGATCCAGTTCGA
TGTAACCCACTCGTGCACCCAACTGATCTTCAGCATCTTTTACTTTCACCAGCGTTTCTGGGTGAGCAAA
AACAGGAAGGCAAAATGCCGCAAAAAAGGGAATAAGGGCGACACGGAAATGTTGAATACTCATACTCTTC
CTTTTTCAATATTATTGAAGCATTTATCAGGGTTATTGTCTCATGAGCGGATACATATTTGAATGTATTT
AGAAAAATAAACAAATAGGGGTTCCGCGCACATTTCCCCGAAAAGTGCCACCTGACGTCTAAGAAACCAT
TATTATCATGACATTAACCTATAAAAATAGGCGTATCACGAGGCCCTTTCGTCTTCAAGAATTAGCTTGG
CCATTGCATACGTTGTATCCATATCATAATATGTACATTTATATTGGCTCATGTCCAACATTACCGCCAT
GTTGACATTGATTATTGACTAGTTATTAATAGTAATCAATTACGGGGTCATTAGTTCATAGCCCATATAT
GGAGTTCCG
